>Addgene plasmid #34997 | Lmx1b | depositor full sequence | sequence record 42516 | Lmx1b sequence 8160 bps
CAGGTGGCACTTTTCGGGGAAATGTGCGCGGAACCCCTATTTGTTTATTTTTCTAAATACATTCAAATAT
GTATCCGCTCATGAGACAATAACCCTGATAAATGCTTCAATAATATTGAAAAAGGAAGAGTATGAGTATT
CAACATTTCCGTGTCGCCCTTATTCCCTTTTTTGCGGCATTTTGCCTTCCTGTTTTTGCTCACCCAGAAA
CGCTGGTGAAAGTAAAAGATGCTGAAGATCAGTTGGGTGCACGAGTGGGTTACATCGAACTGGATCTCAA
CAGCGGTAAGATCCTTGAGAGTTTTCGCCCCGAAGAACGTTTTCCAATGATGAGCACTTTTAAAGTTCTG
CTATGTGGCGCGGTATTATCCCGTATTGACGCCGGGCAAGAGCAACTCGGTCGCCGCATACACTATTCTC
AGAATGACTTGGTTGAGTACTCACCAGTCACAGAAAAGCATCTTACGGATGGCATGACAGTAAGAGAATT
ATGCAGTGCTGCCATAACCATGAGTGATAACACTGCGGCCAACTTACTTCTGACAACGATCGGAGGACCG
AAGGAGCTAACCGCTTTTTTGCACAACATGGGGGATCATGTAACTCGCCTTGATCGTTGGGAACCGGAGC
TGAATGAAGCCATACCAAACGACGAGCGTGACACCACGATGCCTGTAGCAATGGCAACAACGTTGCGCAA
ACTATTAACTGGCGAACTACTTACTCTAGCTTCCCGGCAACAATTAATAGACTGGATGGAGGCGGATAAA
GTTGCAGGACCACTTCTGCGCTCGGCCCTTCCGGCTGGCTGGTTTATTGCTGATAAATCTGGAGCCGGTG
AGCGTGGGTCTCGCGGTATCATTGCAGCACTGGGGCCAGATGGTAAGCCCTCCCGTATCGTAGTTATCTA
CACGACGGGGAGTCAGGCAACTATGGATGAACGAAATAGACAGATCGCTGAGATAGGTGCCTCACTGATT
AAGCATTGGTAACTGTCAGACCAAGTTTACTCATATATACTTTAGATTGATTTAAAACTTCATTTTTAAT
TTAAAAGGATCTAGGTGAAGATCCTTTTTGATAATCTCATGACCAAAATCCCTTAACGTGAGTTTTCGTT
CCACTGAGCGTCAGACCCCGTAGAAAAGATCAAAGGATCTTCTTGAGATCCTTTTTTTCTGCGCGTAATC
TGCTGCTTGCAAACAAAAAAACCACCGCTACCAGCGGTGGTTTGTTTGCCGGATCAAGAGCTACCAACTC
TTTTTCCGAAGGTAACTGGCTTCAGCAGAGCGCAGATACCAAATACTGTCCTTCTAGTGTAGCCGTAGTT
AGGCCACCACTTCAAGAACTCTGTAGCACCGCCTACATACCTCGCTCTGCTAATCCTGTTACCAGTGGCT
GCTGCCAGTGGCGATAAGTCGTGTCTTACCGGGTTGGACTCAAGACGATAGTTACCGGATAAGGCGCAGC
GGTCGGGCTGAACGGGGGGTTCGTGCACACAGCCCAGCTTGGAGCGAACGACCTACACCGAACTGAGATA
CCTACAGCGTGAGCTATGAGAAAGCGCCACGCTTCCCGAAGGGAGAAAGGCGGACAGGTATCCGGTAAGC
GGCAGGGTCGGAACAGGAGAGCGCACGAGGGAGCTTCCAGGGGGAAACGCCTGGTATCTTTATAGTCCTG
TCGGGTTTCGCCACCTCTGACTTGAGCGTCGATTTTTGTGATGCTCGTCAGGGGGGCGGAGCCTATGGAA
AAACGCCAGCAACGCGGCCTTTTTACGGTTCCTGGCCTTTTGCTGGCCTTTTGCTCACATGTTCTTTCCT
GCGTTATCCCCTGATTCTGTGGATAACCGTATTACCGCCTTTGAGTGAGCTGATACCGCTCGCCGCAGCC
GAACGACCGAGCGCAGCGAGTCAGTGAGCGAGGAAGCGGAAGAGCGCCCAATACGCAAACCGCCTCTCCC
CGCGCGTTGGCCGATTCATTAATGCAGCTGGCACGACAGGTTTCCCGACTGGAAAGCGGGCAGTGAGCGC
AACGCAATTAATGTGAGTTAGCTCACTCATTAGGCACCCCAGGCTTTACACTTTATGCTTCCGGCTCGTA
TGTTGTGTGGAATTGTGAGCGGATAACAATTTCACACAGGAAACAGCTATGACCATGATTACGCCAAGCG
CGCAATTAACCCTCACTAAAGGGAACAAAAGCTGGAGCTGCAAGCTTGGCCATTGCATACGTTGTATCCA
TATCATAATATGTACATTTATATTGGCTCATGTCCAACATTACCGCCATGTTGACATTGATTATTGACTA
GTTATTAATAGTAATCAATTACGGGGTCATTAGTTCATAGCCCATATATGGAGTTCCGCGTTACATAACT
TACGGTAAATGGCCCGCCTGGCTGACCGCCCAACGACCCCCGCCCATTGACGTCAATAATGACGTATGTT
CCCATAGTAACGCCAATAGGGACTTTCCATTGACGTCAATGGGTGGAGTATTTACGGTAAACTGCCCACT
TGGCAGTACATCAAGTGTATCATATGCCAAGTACGCCCCCTATTGACGTCAATGACGGTAAATGGCCCGC
CTGGCATTATGCCCAGTACATGACCTTATGGGACTTTCCTACTTGGCAGTACATCTACGTATTAGTCATC
GCTATTACCATGGTGATGCGGTTTTGGCAGTACATCAATGGGCGTGGATAGCGGTTTGACTCACGGGGAT
TTCCAAGTCTCCACCCCATTGACGTCAATGGGAGTTTGTTTTGGCACCAAAATCAACGGGACTTTCCAAA
ATGTCGTAACAACTCCGCCCCATTGACGCAAATGGGCGGTAGGCGTGTACGGTGGGAGGTCTATATAAGC
AGAGCTCGTTTAGTGAACCGGGGTCTCTCTGGTTAGACCAGATCTGAGCCTGGGAGCTCTCTGGCTAACT
AGGGAACCCACTGCTTAAGCCTCAATAAAGCTTGCCTTGAGTGCTTCAAGTAGTGTGTGCCCGTCTGTTG
TGTGACTCTGGTAACTAGAGATCCCTCAGACCCTTTTAGTCAGTGTGGAAAATCTCTAGCAGTGGCGCCC
GAACAGGGACCTGAAAGCGAAAGGGAAACCAGAGCTCTCTCGACGCAGGACTCGGCTTGCTGAAGCGCGC
ACGGCAAGAGGCGAGGGGCGGCGACTGGTGAGTACGCCAAAAATTTTGACTAGCGGAGGCTAGAAGGAGA
GAGATGGGTGCGAGAGCGTCAGTATTAAGCGGGGGAGAATTAGATCGCGATGGGAAAAAATTCGGTTAAG
GCCAGGGGGAAAGAAAAAATATAAATTAAAACATATAGTATGGGCAAGCAGGGAGCTAGAACGATTCGCA
GTTAATCCTGGCCTGTTAGAAACATCAGAAGGCTGTAGACAAATACTGGGACAGCTACAACCATCCCTTC
AGACAGGATCAGAAGAACTTAGATCATTATATAATACAGTAGCAACCCTCTATTGTGTGCATCAAAGGAT
AGAGATAAAAGACACCAAGGAAGCTTTAGACAAGATAGAGGAAGAGCAAAACAAAAGTAAGACCACCGCA
CAGCAAGCGGCCGCTGATCTTCAGACCTGGAGGAGGAGATATGAGGGACAATTGGAGAAGTGAATTATAT
AAATATAAAGTAGTAAAAATTGAACCATTAGGAGTAGCACCCACCAAGGCAAAGAGAAGAGTGGTGCAGA
GAGAAAAAAGAGCAGTGGGAATAGGAGCTTTGTTCCTTGGGTTCTTGGGAGCAGCAGGAAGCACTATGGG
CGCAGCCTCAATGACGCTGACGGTACAGGCCAGACAATTATTGTCTGGTATAGTGCAGCAGCAGAACAAT
TTGCTGAGGGCTATTGAGGCGCAACAGCATCTGTTGCAACTCACAGTCTGGGGCATCAAGCAGCTCCAGG
CAAGAATCCTGGCTGTGGAAAGATACCTAAAGGATCAACAGCTCCTGGGGATTTGGGGTTGCTCTGGAAA
ACTCATTTGCACCACTGCTGTGCCTTGGAATGCTAGTTGGAGTAATAAATCTCTGGAACAGATTTGGAAT
CACACGACCTGGATGGAGTGGGACAGAGAAATTAACAATTACACAAGCTTAATACACTCCTTAATTGAAG
AATCGCAAAACCAGCAAGAAAAGAATGAACAAGAATTATTGGAATTAGATAAATGGGCAAGTTTGTGGAA
TTGGTTTAACATAACAAATTGGCTGTGGTATATAAAATTATTCATAATGATAGTAGGAGGCTTGGTAGGT
TTAAGAATAGTTTTTGCTGTACTTTCTATAGTGAATAGAGTTAGGCAGGGATATTCACCATTATCGTTTC
AGACCCACCTCCCAACCCCGAGGGGACCCGACAGGCCCGAAGGAATAGAAGAAGAAGGTGGAGAGAGAGA
CAGAGACAGATCCATTCGATTAGTGAACGGATCTCGACGGTATCGGTTAACTTTTAAAAGAAAAGGGGGG
ATTGGGGGGTACAGTGCAGGGGAAAGAATAGTAGACATAATAGCAACAGACATACAAACTAAAGAATTAC
AAAAACAAATTACAAAAATTCAAAATTTTATCGATCACGAGACTAGCCTCGAGAAGCTTGATATCGAATT
CCCACGGGGTTGGGGTTGCGCCTTTTCCAAGGCAGCCCTGGGTTTGCGCAGGGACGCGGCTGCTCTGGGC
GTGGTTCCGGGAAACGCAGCGGCGCCGACCCTGGGTCTCGCACATTCTTCACGTCCGTTCGCAGCGTCAC
CCGGATCTTCGCCGCTACCCTTGTGGGCCCCCCGGCGACGCTTCCTGCTCCGCCCCTAAGTCGGGAAGGT
TCCTTGCGGTTCGCGGCGTGCCGGACGTGACAAACGGAAGCCGCACGTCTCACTAGTACCCTCGCAGACG
GACAGCGCCAGGGAGCAATGGCAGCGCGCCGACCGCGATGGGCTGTGGCCAATAGCGGCTGCTCAGCGGG
GCGCGCCGAGAGCAGCGGCCGGGAAGGGGCGGTGCGGGAGGCGGGGTGTGGGGCGGTAGTGTGGGCCCTG
TTCCTGCCCGCGCGGTGTTCCGCATTCTGCAAGCCTCCGGAGCGCACGTCGGCAGTCGGCTCCCTCGTTG
ACCGAATCACCGACCTCTCTCCCCAGGGGGATCCATGTTGGACGGCATCAAGATGGAGGAGCACGCCCTT
CGCCCCGGGCCCGCCACCCTGGGGGTGCTGCTGGGCTCCGACTGCCCGCATCCCGCCGTCTGCGAGGGCT
GCCAGCGGCCCATCTCCGACCGCTTCCTGATGCGAGTCAACGAGTCGTCCTGGCACGAGGAGTGTTTGCA
GTGCGCGGCATGTCAGCAAGCCCTCACCACCAGCTGCTACTTCCGGGATCGGAAACTGTACTGCAAACAA
GACTACCAACAGCTCTTCGCGGCAAAGTGCAGCGGCTGCATGGAGAAGATCGCGCCTACCGAGTTCGTCA
TGCGGGCGCTGGAGTGTGTGTACCACTTGGGCTGTTTCTGCTGCTGTGTGTGCGAGAGGCAACTGCGCAA
GGGGGACGAGTTCGTGCTCAAGGAGGGCCAGCTGCTGTGCAAGGGTGACTATGAGAAGGAGAAAGACCTG
CTCAGCTCCGTGAGCCCGGACGAGTCTGACTCTGTGAAGAGTGAGGATGAAGATGGAGACATGAAGCCGG
CCAAGGGGCAGGGCAGCCAGAGTAAAGGCAGTGGAGATGACGGGAAAGACCCGAGAAGGCCCAAACGGCC
CCGAACCATCCTCACCACACAGCAGCGAAGAGCTTTCAAGGCATCCTTTGAGGTCTCCTCCAAGCCCTGT
CGGAAGGTCCGAGAGACATTGGCAGCAGAGACAGGCCTCAGCGTGCGTGTGGTCCAGGTCTGGTTTCAGA
ACCAAAGAGCAAAGATGAAGAAGCTGGCCCGGAGACACCAGCAACAGCAGGAGCAGCAGAACTCCCAGCG
GCTGGGCCAAGAGGTTCTGTCAAGCCGCATGGAGGGCATGATGGCCTCCTACACGCCGCTGGCCCCTCCG
CAGCAGCAGATCGTGGCCATGGAGCAGAGCCCCTACGGAAGCAGCGACCCCTTCCAACAGGGCCTCACGC
CGCCCCAAATGCCAGGGAACGACTCCATCTTCCACGATATCGATAGTGATACCTCCCTCACCAGCCTCAG
CGACTGCTTCCTCGGCTCTTCCGACGTGGGCTCCCTGCAGGCGCGCGTGGGGAACCCCATTGACCGGCTC
TACTCCATGCAGAGCTCCTACTTTGCCTCCTGAGTCGACAATCAACCTCTGGATTACAAAATTTGTGAAA
GATTGACTGGTATTCTTAACTATGTTGCTCCTTTTACGCTATGTGGATACGCTGCTTTAATGCCTTTGTA
TCATGCTATTGCTTCCCGTATGGCTTTCATTTTCTCCTCCTTGTATAAATCCTGGTTGCTGTCTCTTTAT
GAGGAGTTGTGGCCCGTTGTCAGGCAACGTGGCGTGGTGTGCACTGTGTTTGCTGACGCAACCCCCACTG
GTTGGGGCATTGCCACCACCTGTCAGCTCCTTTCCGGGACTTTCGCTTTCCCCCTCCCTATTGCCACGGC
GGAACTCATCGCCGCCTGCCTTGCCCGCTGCTGGACAGGGGCTCGGCTGTTGGGCACTGACAATTCCGTG
GTGTTGTCGGGGAAGCTGACGTCCTTTCCATGGCTGCTCGCCTGTGTTGCCACCTGGATTCTGCGCGGGA
CGTCCTTCTGCTACGTCCCTTCGGCCCTCAATCCAGCGGACCTTCCTTCCCGCGGCCTGCTGCCGGCTCT
AGAGCCTCTTCCGCGTCTTCGCCTTCCCGGGTCGAGCTCGGTACCTTTAAGACCAATGACTTACAAGGCA
GCTGTAGATCTTAGCCACTTTTTAAAAGAAAAGGGGGGACTGGAAGGGCTAATTCACTCCCAACGAAGAC
AAGATCTGCTTTTTGCTTGTACTGGGTCTCTCTGGTTAGACCAGATCTGAGCCTGGGAGCTCTCTGGCTA
ACTAGGGAACCCACTGCTTAAGCCTCAATAAAGCTTGCCTTGAGTGCTTCAAGTAGTGTGTGCCCGTCTG
TTGTGTGACTCTGGTAACTAGAGATCCCTCAGACCCTTTTAGTCAGTGTGGAAAATCTCTAGCAGTAGTA
GTTCATGTCATCTTATTATTCAGTATTTATAACTTGCAAAGAAATGAATATCAGAGAGTGAGAGGAACTT
GTTTATTGCAGCTTATAATGGTTACAAATAAAGCAATAGCATCACAAATTTCACAAATAAAGCATTTTTT
TCACTGCATTCTAGTTGTGGTTTGTCCAAACTCATCAATGTATCTTATCATGTCTGGCTCTAGCTATCCC
GCCCCTAACTCCGCCCAGTTCCGCCCATTCTCCGCCCCATGGCTGACTAATTTTTTTTATTTATGCAGAG
GCCGAGGCCGCCTCGGCCTCTGAGCTATTCCAGAAGTAGTGAGGAGGCTTTTTTGGAGGCCTAGGCTTTT
GCGTCGAGACGTACCCAATTCGCCCTATAGTGAGTCGTATTACGCGCGCTCACTGGCCGTCGTTTTACAA
CGTCGTGACTGGGAAAACCCTGGCGTTACCCAACTTAATCGCCTTGCAGCACATCCCCCTTTCGCCAGCT
GGCGTAATAGCGAAGAGGCCCGCACCGATCGCCCTTCCCAACAGTTGCGCAGCCTGAATGGCGAATGGCG
CG
[124 nt withheld, positions 7703-7826]
C
[91 nt withheld, positions 7828-7918]
A
[49 nt withheld, positions 7920-7968]
CCTTTGACGTTGGAGTCCACGTTCTTT
[37 nt withheld, positions 7996-8032]
ACCCTATCTCGGTCTATTCTTTTGATTTATAAGGGATTTTGCCGATTTCGGCCTATTGGTTAAAAAATGA
GCTGATTTAACAAAAATTTAACGCGAATTTTAACAAAATATTAACGTTTACAATTTCC
Features (pLannotate 1.2.2; 27 found; start..end, strand, type, name):
     27..131     +  promoter       AmpR promoter: bla
    132..992     +  CDS            AmpR: β-lactamase; bla; confers resistance to ampicillin, carbenicillin, and related antibiotics
   1163..1751    +  rep_origin     ori: high-copy-number ColE1/pMB1/pBR322/pUC origin of replication
   1934..2026    +  CDS            lacI (fragment): lac repressor; lacI; The lac repressor binds to the lac operator to inhibit transcription in E. coli. This inhibition can be relieved by adding lactose or isopropyl-β-D-thiogalactopyranoside (IPTG).
   2039..2060    +  protein_bind   CAP binding site: CAP binding activates transcription in the presence of cAMP. E. coli catabolite activator protein
   2075..2105    +  promoter       lac promoter: promoter for the E. coli lac operon
   2113..2129    +  protein_bind   lac operator: The lac repressor binds to the lac operator to inhibit transcription in E. coli. This inhibition can be relieved by adding lactose or isopropyl-β-D-thiogalactopyranoside (IPTG). lac repressor encoded by lacI
   2174..2192    +  promoter       T3 promoter: promoter for bacteriophage T3 RNA polymerase
   2293..2672    +  enhancer       CMV enhancer: human cytomegalovirus immediate early enhancer
   2673..2876    +  promoter       CMV promoter: human cytomegalovirus (CMV) immediate early promoter
   2891..3071    +  LTR            5' LTR (truncated): truncated 5' long terminal repeat (LTR) from HIV-1
   3115..3240    +  misc_feature   HIV-1 Ψ: packaging signal of human immunodeficiency virus type 1
   3224..3587    +  CDS            HIV-1 gag (fragment): gag protein from human immunodeficiency virus 1; gag
   3682..4018    +  ncRNA          RRE: Accession: RF00036 - HIV Rev response element
   4343..4443    +  CDS            Rev (fragment): human immunodeficiency virus 1 (HIV-1) Rev protein; rev; enhances nuclear export of unspliced and incompletely spliced viral mRNAs
   4462..4579    +  misc_feature   cPPT/CTS: central polypurine tract and central termination sequence of HIV-1
   4599..4622    -  misc_feature   MCS (fragment): pBluescript multiple cloning site
   4626..5136    +  promoter       hPGK promoter: human phosphoglycerate kinase 1 promoter
   5145..6260    +  CDS            Lmx1b (fragment): LMX1B_MOUSE - Experimental evidence at protein level: Swiss-Prot protein existence level 1. Essential for the specification of dorsal limb fate at both the zeugopodal and autopodal levels. From Mus musculus (Mouse).
   6270..6816    +  misc_feature   WPRE (fragment): woodchuck hepatitis virus posttranscriptional regulatory element
   6831..6899    +  CDS            nef (fragment): NEF_HV1Z2 - Experimental evidence at protein level: Swiss-Prot protein existence level 1. Extracellular Nef protein targets CD4(+) T-lymphocytes for apoptosis by interacting with CXCR4 surface receptors. From Human immunodeficiency virus type 1 group M subtype D (isolate Z2/CDC-Z34) (HIV-1).
   6901..7134    +  LTR            3' LTR (ΔU3): self-inactivating 3' long terminal repeat (LTR) from HIV-1
   7206..7327    +  polyA_signal   SV40 poly(A) signal: SV40 polyadenylation signal
   7346..7481    +  rep_origin     SV40 ori: SV40 origin of replication
   7514..7532    -  promoter       T7 promoter: promoter for bacteriophage T7 RNA polymerase
   7540..7695    +  CDS            lacZα (fragment): LacZα fragment of β-galactosidase; lacZ fragment
   7703..8158    +  rep_origin     f1 ori (sequence partly withheld): f1 bacteriophage origin of replication; arrow indicates direction of (+) strand synthesis
