[The description below was written by a language model from this plasmid's Addgene catalogue record and pLannotate feature annotations shown in this document.]
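Description:
Lmx1b is a third-generation, self-inactivating HIV-1 lentiviral transfer plasmid built on the pCCL-cppt-PGK-WPRE backbone, carrying the mouse LIM homeobox transcription factor 1-beta coding sequence for constitutive expression in mammalian cells. In bacteria it is maintained through a high-copy ColE1/pUC-type origin and selected with ampicillin via the β-lactamase gene. An f1 origin, remnants of the lac/lacZα region and flanking T3 and T7 promoters are carried over from the cloning-vector ancestry. The full depositor sequence is 8,160 bp, consistent with the roughly 7 kb backbone plus the 1.1 kb insert.

The viral genome is transcribed in packaging cells from a CMV enhancer/promoter fused to a truncated 5' LTR, which makes genomic RNA production independent of Tat. Downstream lie the Ψ packaging signal with a partial gag sequence, the Rev response element for nuclear export of the unspliced RNA, and the cPPT/CTS, which improves nuclear import and transduction of non-dividing cells. The internal expression cassette uses the human PGK promoter to drive Lmx1b, cloned between BamHI and SalI sites. It is followed by a WPRE that enhances transcript stability and expression. The ΔU3 3' LTR inactivates LTR promoter activity after integration, so expression in transduced cells depends on the PGK promoter. An SV40 poly(A) signal and SV40 origin sit outside the LTRs. No epitope tag, fluorescent reporter or mammalian selection marker is annotated.

The associated publication concerns direct conversion of human fibroblasts to dopaminergic neurons, which indicates that the vector was made to deliver Lmx1b as a candidate reprogramming factor in such experiments.
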