Addgene plasmid #34997: Lmx1b
Depositing lab: Malin Parmar. Depositing organization: Lund University. Publication: Direct conversion of human fibroblasts to dopaminergic neurons. Pfisterer U, Kirkeby A, Torper O, Wood J, Nelander J, Dufour A, Bjorklund A, Lindvall O, Jakobsson J, Parmar M. Proc Natl Acad Sci U S A. 2011 Jun 21;108(25):10343-8. Epub 2011 Jun 6. 10.1073/pnas.1105135108 PubMed 21646515.
Backbone
  Vector backbone: pCCL-cppt-PGK-WPRE
  Backbone manufacturer: Malin Parmar
  Backbone size w/o insert (bp): 7041
  Vector type: Mammalian Expression, Lentiviral
Growth in bacteria
  Bacterial resistance: Ampicillin, 100 μg/mL
  Growth temperature: 37°C
  Growth strain: Stbl3
  Copy number: Unknown
Gene/Insert
  Gene/Insert name: LIM homeobox transcription factor 1-beta (alt name: Lmx1b)
  Species: M. musculus (mouse)
  Insert size (bp): 1119
  GenBank ID: NT_039206.7
  Entrez Gene: Lmx1b (a.k.a. Icst, LMX1.1, LMX1.2)
  Cloning method: Restriction Enzyme; 5′ cloning site BamHI (not destroyed); 3′ cloning site SalI (not destroyed)
  Sequencing primers: 5′ GACGGGAAAGACCCGAGAA; 3′ GAAAGCTCTTCGCTGCTGTGT
Terms and licenses: Academic/Nonprofit Terms; Industry Terms: Not Available to Industry
How to cite: Lmx1b was a gift from Malin Parmar (Addgene plasmid # 34997 ; http://n2t.net/addgene:34997 ; RRID:Addgene_34997)
