>Addgene plasmid #34997 | Lmx1b | addgene partial sequence | sequence record 43877 | WPRE-R 5'-CATAGCGTAAAAGGAGCAACA-3'
ATCCAGAGGTTGATTGTCGACTCAGGAGGCAAAGTAGGAGCTCTGCATGGAGTAGAGCCGGTCAATGGGG
TTCCCCACGCGGGCCTGCAGGGAGCCCACGTCGGAAGAGCCGAGGAAGCAGTCGCTGAGGCTGGTGAGGG
AGGTATCACTATCGATATCGTGGAAGATGGAGTCGTTCCCTGGCATTTGGGGCGGCGTGAGGCCCTGTTG
GAAGGGGTCGCTGCTTCCGTAGGGGCTCTGCTCCATGGCCACGATCTGCTGCTGCGGAGGGGCCAGCGGC
GTGTAGGAGGCCATCATGCCCTCCATGCGGCTTGACAGAACCTCTTGGCCCAGCCGCTGGGAGTTCTGCT
GCTCCTGCTGTTGCTGGTGTCTCCGGGCCAGCTTCTTCATCTTTGCTCTTTGGTTCTGAAACCAGACCTG
GACCACACGCACGCTGAGGCCTGTCTCTGCTGCCAATGTCTCTCGGACCTTCCGACAGGGCTTGGAGGAG
ACCTCAAAGGATGCCTTGAAAGCTCTTCGCTGCTGTGTGGTGAGGATGGTTCGGGGCCGTTTGGGCCTTC
TCGGGTCTTTCCCGTCATCTCCACTGCCTTTACTCTGGCTGCCCTGCCCCTTGGCCGGCTTCATGTCTCC
ATCTTCATCCTCACTCTTCACAGAGTCAGACTCGTCCGGGCTCACGGAGCTGAGCAGGTCTTTCTCCTTC
TCATAGTCACCCTTGCACAGCAGCTGGCCCTCCTTGAGCACGAACTCGTCCCCCTTGCGCAGTTGCCTCT
CGCACACACA
